Addgene plasmid #173642: Lenti-sgLrp1b#2/Cre
Purpose: Expresses a Lrp1b-targeting gRNA and Cre-recombinase
Depositing lab: Charles Swanton. Depositing organization: University College London. Publication: A functional taxonomy of tumor suppression in oncogenic KRAS-driven lung cancer. Cai H, Chew SK, Li C, Tsai MK, Andrejka L, Murray CW, Hughes NW, Shuldiner EG, Ashkin EL, Tang R, Hung KL, Chen LC, Lee SYC, Yousefi M, Lin WY, Kunder CA, Cong L, McFarland CD, Petrov DA, Swanton C, Winslow MM. Cancer Discov. 2021 Feb 19. pii: 2159-8290.CD-20-1325. doi: 10.1158/2159-8290.CD-20-1325. PubMed 33608386.
Backbone
  Vector backbone: pLL3.3
  Vector type: Lentiviral, Cre/Lox, CRISPR
Growth in bacteria
  Bacterial resistance: Ampicillin, 100 μg/mL
  Growth temperature: 37°C
  Growth strain: NEB Stable
  Copy number: High Copy
Gene/Insert
  Gene/Insert name: gRNA targeting Lrp1b
  gRNA/shRNA sequence: TCTGGGAGACACAAGTCACA
  Species: M. musculus (mouse)
  Entrez Gene: Lrp1b (a.k.a. LRP-DIT, 9630004P12Rik)
  Cloning method: Restriction Enzyme; 5′ cloning site unknown (unknown if destroyed); 3′ cloning site unknown (unknown if destroyed)
Terms and licenses: Academic/Nonprofit Terms; Industry Terms: Not Available to Industry
How to cite: Lenti-sgLrp1b#2/Cre was a gift from Charles Swanton (Addgene plasmid # 173642 ; http://n2t.net/addgene:173642 ; RRID:Addgene_173642)
