[The description below was written by a language model from this plasmid's Addgene catalogue record and pLannotate feature annotations shown in this document.]
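Description:
Lenti-sgLrp1b#2/Cre is an HIV-1-derived lentiviral transfer plasmid built on the pLL3.3 backbone that delivers a single guide RNA against mouse Lrp1b together with Cre recombinase. In bacteria it is maintained as a high-copy plasmid through a ColE1/pUC-type origin and selected with ampicillin via the β-lactamase gene. It is grown in a recombination-deficient strain, as is usual for constructs carrying repeated LTR sequences.

The viral genome is transcribed in packaging cells from a CMV enhancer/promoter fused to a truncated 5' LTR, an arrangement that generally makes genomic RNA production Tat-independent. It is followed by the Ψ packaging signal with a short gag fragment, the Rev response element for nuclear export of the unspliced RNA, and the cPPT/CTS, which aids transduction of target cells. The payload consists of two independent units. A human U6 Pol III promoter drives the Lrp1b-targeting spacer joined to the Streptococcus pyogenes Cas9 guide scaffold. A mouse PGK promoter drives the Cre coding sequence, with a WPRE downstream to enhance transcript stability and expression. A nef-derived fragment and a truncated LTR close the viral cassette.

No Cas9 is annotated on the plasmid, so editing requires Cas9 supplied by the target cells or animal. Cre can recombine loxP-flanked alleles in transduced cells while the guide directs disruption of Lrp1b in those same cells. The associated publication concerns functional analysis of tumor suppressors in oncogenic KRAS-driven lung cancer, and this construct is the second of the Lrp1b guides in that series. The record does not state the cloning sites used to insert the guide.
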