Features (pLannotate 1.2.2; 21 found; start..end, strand, type, name):
     94..146     -  misc_feature   bom (fragment): basis of mobility region from pBR322
    301..680     +  enhancer       CMV enhancer: human cytomegalovirus immediate early enhancer
    681..880     +  promoter       CMV promoter: human cytomegalovirus (CMV) immediate early promoter
    898..1078    +  LTR            5' LTR (truncated): truncated 5' long terminal repeat (LTR) from HIV-1
   1125..1250    +  misc_feature   HIV-1 Ψ: packaging signal of human immunodeficiency virus type 1
   1234..1572    +  CDS            HIV-1 gag (fragment): gag protein from human immunodeficiency virus 1; gag
   1747..1980    +  misc_feature   RRE: The Rev response element (RRE) of HIV-1 allows for Rev-dependent mRNA export from the nucleus to the cytoplasm.
   2357..2457    +  CDS            Rev (fragment): human immunodeficiency virus 1 (HIV-1) Rev protein; rev; enhances nuclear export of unspliced and incompletely spliced viral mRNAs
   2507..2624    +  misc_feature   cPPT/CTS: central polypurine tract and central termination sequence of HIV-1
   2706..2946    +  promoter       U6 promoter: RNA polymerase III promoter for human U6 snRNA
   2976..3051    +  misc_RNA       gRNA scaffold: guide RNA scaffold for the Streptococcus pyogenes CRISPR/Cas9 system
   3104..3596    +  promoter       PGK promoter: mouse phosphoglycerate kinase 1 promoter
   3626..4656    +  CDS            Cre (fragment): site-specific recombinase Cre is a site-specific recombinase from bacteriophage P1. Recombination occurs at loxP sequences.
   4689..4712    +  misc_feature   MCS (fragment): pBluescript multiple cloning site
   4712..5300    +  misc_feature   WPRE: woodchuck hepatitis virus posttranscriptional regulatory element
   5301..5320    +  misc_feature   MCS (fragment): pBluescript multiple cloning site
   5322..5822    +  CDS            nef (fragment): NEF_HV1LA - Experimental evidence at protein level: Swiss-Prot protein existence level 1. Extracellular Nef protein targets CD4(+) T-lymphocytes for apoptosis by interacting with CXCR4 surface receptors. From Human immunodeficiency virus type 1 group M subtype B (isolate Lai) (HIV-1).
   5829..6009    +  LTR            5' LTR (truncated): truncated 5' long terminal repeat (LTR) from HIV-1
   6071..6659    -  rep_origin     ori: high-copy-number ColE1/pMB1/pBR322/pUC origin of replication
   6830..7690    -  CDS            AmpR: β-lactamase; bla; confers resistance to ampicillin, carbenicillin, and related antibiotics
   7691..35      -  promoter       AmpR promoter (across the origin): bla
>Addgene plasmid #173642 | Lenti-sgLrp1b#2/Cre | addgene full sequence | sequence record 363656 | Addgene NGS Result
TGTATTTAGAAAAATAAACAAATAGGGGTTCCGCGCACATTTCCCCGAAAAGTGCCACCTGACGTCGACG
GATCGGGAGATCTCCCGATCCCCTATGGTGCACTCTCAGTACAATCTGCTCTGATGCCGCATAGTTAAGC
CAGTATCTGCTCCCTGCTTGTGTGTTGGAGGTCGCTGAGTAGTGCGCGAGCAAAATTTAAGCTACAACAA
GGCAAGGCTTGACCGACAATTGCATGAAGAATCTGCTTAGGGTTAGGCGTTTTGCGCTGCTTCGCGATGT
ACGGGCCAGATATACGCGTTGACATTGATTATTGACTAGTTATTAATAGTAATCAATTACGGGGTCATTA
GTTCATAGCCCATATATGGAGTTCCGCGTTACATAACTTACGGTAAATGGCCCGCCTGGCTGACCGCCCA
ACGACCCCCGCCCATTGACGTCAATAATGACGTATGTTCCCATAGTAACGCCAATAGGGACTTTCCATTG
ACGTCAATGGGTGGAGTATTTACGGTAAACTGCCCACTTGGCAGTACATCAAGTGTATCATATGCCAAGT
ACGCCCCCTATTGACGTCAATGACGGTAAATGGCCCGCCTGGCATTATGCCCAGTACATGACCTTATGGG
ACTTTCCTACTTGGCAGTACATCTACGTATTAGTCATCGCTATTACCATGGTGATGCGGTTTTGGCAGTA
CATCAATGGGCGTGGATAGCGGTTTGACTCACGGGGATTTCCAAGTCTCCACCCCATTGACGTCAATGGG
AGTTTGTTTTGGCACCAAAATCAACGGGACTTTCCAAAATGTCGTAACAACTCCGCCCCATTGACGCAAA
TGGGCGGTAGGCGTGTACGGTGGGAGGTCTATATAAGCAGCGCGTTTTGCCTGTACTGGGTCTCTCTGGT
TAGACCAGATCTGAGCCTGGGAGCTCTCTGGCTAACTAGGGAACCCACTGCTTAAGCCTCAATAAAGCTT
GCCTTGAGTGCTTCAAGTAGTGTGTGCCCGTCTGTTGTGTGACTCTGGTAACTAGAGATCCCTCAGACCC
TTTTAGTCAGTGTGGAAAATCTCTAGCAGTGGCGCCCGAACAGGGACTTGAAAGCGAAAGGGAAACCAGA
GGAGCTCTCTCGACGCAGGACTCGGCTTGCTGAAGCGCGCACGGCAAGAGGCGAGGGGCGGCGACTGGTG
AGTACGCCAAAAATTTTGACTAGCGGAGGCTAGAAGGAGAGAGATGGGTGCGAGAGCGTCAGTATTAAGC
GGGGGAGAATTAGATCGCGATGGGAAAAAATTCGGTTAAGGCCAGGGGGAAAGAAAAAATATAAATTAAA
ACATATAGTATGGGCAAGCAGGGAGCTAGAACGATTCGCAGTTAATCCTGGCCTGTTAGAAACATCAGAA
GGCTGTAGACAAATACTGGGACAGCTACAACCATCCCTTCAGACAGGATCAGAAGAACTTAGATCATTAT
ATAATACAGTAGCAACCCTCTATTGTGTGCATCAAAGGATAGAGATAAAAGACACCAAGGAAGCTTTAGA
CAAGATAGAGGAAGAGCAAAACAAAAGTAAGACCACCGCACAGCAAGCGGCCGGCCGCTGATCTTCAGAC
CTGGAGGAGGAGATATGAGGGACAATTGGAGAAGTGAATTATATAAATATAAAGTAGTAAAAATTGAACC
ATTAGGAGTAGCACCCACCAAGGCAAAGAGAAGAGTGGTGCAGAGAGAAAAAAGAGCAGTGGGAATAGGA
GCTTTGTTCCTTGGGTTCTTGGGAGCAGCAGGAAGCACTATGGGCGCAGCGTCAATGACGCTGACGGTAC
AGGCCAGACAATTATTGTCTGGTATAGTGCAGCAGCAGAACAATTTGCTGAGGGCTATTGAGGCGCAACA
GCATCTGTTGCAACTCACAGTCTGGGGCATCAAGCAGCTCCAGGCAAGAATCCTGGCTGTGGAAAGATAC
CTAAAGGATCAACAGCTCCTGGGGATTTGGGGTTGCTCTGGAAAACTCATTTGCACCACTGCTGTGCCTT
GGAATGCTAGTTGGAGTAATAAATCTCTGGAACAGATTTGGAATCACACGACCTGGATGGAGTGGGACAG
AGAAATTAACAATTACACAAGCTTAATACACTCCTTAATTGAAGAATCGCAAAACCAGCAAGAAAAGAAT
GAACAAGAATTATTGGAATTAGATAAATGGGCAAGTTTGTGGAATTGGTTTAACATAACAAATTGGCTGT
GGTATATAAAATTATTCATAATGATAGTAGGAGGCTTGGTAGGTTTAAGAATAGTTTTTGCTGTACTTTC
TATAGTGAATAGAGTTAGGCAGGGATATTCACCATTATCGTTTCAGACCCACCTCCCAACCCCGAGGGGA
CCCGACAGGCCCGAAGGAATAGAAGAAGAAGGTGGAGAGAGAGACAGAGACAGATCCATTCGATTAGTGA
ACGGATCGGCACTGCGTGCGCCAATTCTGCAGACAAATGGCAGTATTCATCCACAATTTTAAAAGAAAAG
GGGGGATTGGGGGGTACAGTGCAGGGGAAAGAATAGTAGACATAATAGCAACAGACATACAAACTAAAGA
ATTACAAAAACAAATTACAAAAATTCAAAATTTTCGGGTTTATTACAGGGACAGCAGAGATCCAGTTTGG
TTAGTACCGGGCCCGCTCTAGCCCTGCAGGAACTGTTTAAACTGTGAGGGCCTATTTCCCATGATTCCTT
CATATTTGCATATACGATACAAGGCTGTTAGAGAGATAATTGGAATTAATTTGACTGTAAACACAAAGAT
ATTAGTACAAAATACGTGACGTAGAAAGTAATAATTTCTTGGGTAGTTTGCAGTTTTAAAATTATGTTTT
AAAATGGACTATCATATGCTTACCGTAACTTGAAAGTATTTCGATTTCTTGGCTTTATATATCTTGTGGA
AAGGACCAAACACCGTCTGGGAGACACAAGTCACAGTTTTAGAGCTAGAAATAGCAAGTTAAAATAAGGC
TAGTCCGTTATCAACTTGAAAAAGTGGCACCGAGTCGGTGCTTTTTTGTTTGGCGCGCCTATGGCTTAAT
TAACATGGCGGCCGCATTCTACCGGGTAGGGGAGGCGCTTTTCCCAAGGCAGTCTGGAGCATGCGCTTTA
GCAGCCCCGCTGGGCACTTGGCGCTACACAAGTGGCCTCTGGCCTCGCACACATTCCACATCCACCGGTA
GGCGCCAACCGGCTCCGTTCTTTGGTGGCCCCTTCGCGCCACCTTCTACTCCTCCCCTAGTCAGGAAGTT
CCCCCCCGCCCCGCAGCTCGCGTCGTGCAGGACGTGACAAATGGAAGTAGCACGTCTCACTAGTCTCGTG
CAGATGGACAGCACCGCTGAGCAATGGAAGCGGGTAGGCCTTTGGGGCAGCGGCCAATAGCAGCTTTGCT
CCTTCGCTTTCTGGGCTCAGAGGCTGGGAAGGGGTGGGTCCGGGGGCGGGCTCAGGGGCGGGCTCAGGGG
CGGGGCGGGCGCCCGAAGGTCCTCCGGAGGCCCGGCATTCTGCACGCTTCAAAAGCGCACGTCTGCCGCG
CTGTTCTCCTCTTCCTCATCTCCGGGACCCGGGATGCCCAAGAAGAAGAGGAAGGTGTCCAATTTACTGA
CCGTACACCAAAATTTGCCTGCATTACCGGTCGATGCAACGAGTGATGAGGTTCGCAAGAACCTGATGGA
CATGTTCAGGGATCGCCAGGCGTTTTCTGAGCATACCTGGAAAATGCTTCTGTCCGTTTGCCGGTCGTGG
GCGGCATGGTGCAAGTTGAATAACCGGAAATGGTTTCCCGCAGAACCTGAAGATGTTCGCGATTATCTTC
TATATCTTCAGGCGCGCGGTCTGGCAGTAAAAACTATCCAGCAACATTTGGGCCAGCTAAACATGCTTCA
TCGTCGGTCCGGGCTGCCACGACCAAGTGACAGCAATGCTGTTTCACTGGTTATGCGGCGGATCCGAAAA
GAAAACGTTGATGCCGGTGAACGTGCAAAACAGGCTCTAGCGTTCGAACGCACTGATTTCGACCAGGTTC
GTTCACTCATGGAAAATAGCGATCGCTGCCAGGATATACGTAATCTGGCATTTCTGGGGATTGCTTATAA
CACCCTGTTACGTATAGCCGAAATTGCCAGGATCAGGGTTAAAGATATCTCACGTACTGACGGTGGGAGA
ATGTTAATCCATATTGGCAGAACGAAAACGCTGGTTAGCACCGCAGGTGTAGAGAAGGCACTTAGCCTGG
GGGTAACTAAACTGGTCGAGCGATGGATTTCCGTCTCTGGTGTAGCTGATGATCCGAATAACTACCTGTT
TTGCCGGGTCAGAAAAAATGGTGTTGCCGCGCCATCTGCCACCAGCCAGCTATCAACTCGCGCCCTGGAA
GGGATTTTTGAAGCAACTCATCGATTGATTTACGGCGCTAAGGATGACTCTGGTCAGAGATACCTGGCCT
GGTCTGGACACAGTGCCCGTGTCGGAGCCGCGCGAGATATGGCCCGCGCTGGAGTTTCAATACCGGAGAT
CATGCAAGCTGGTGGCTGGACCAATGTAAATATTGTCATGAACTATATCCGTAACCTGGATAGTGAAACA
GGGGCAATGGTGCGCCTGCTGGAAGATGGCGATTAGCCATGTTTAAGGGTTCCGGTTCCACTAGGTACAA
TTCGATATCAAGCTTATCGATAATCAACCTCTGGATTACAAAATTTGTGAAAGATTGACTGGTATTCTTA
ACTATGTTGCTCCTTTTACGCTATGTGGATACGCTGCTTTAATGCCTTTGTATCATGCTATTGCTTCCCG
TATGGCTTTCATTTTCTCCTCCTTGTATAAATCCTGGTTGCTGTCTCTTTATGAGGAGTTGTGGCCCGTT
GTCAGGCAACGTGGCGTGGTGTGCACTGTGTTTGCTGACGCAACCCCCACTGGTTGGGGCATTGCCACCA
CCTGTCAGCTCCTTTCCGGGACTTTCGCTTTCCCCCTCCCTATTGCCACGGCGGAACTCATCGCCGCCTG
CCTTGCCCGCTGCTGGACAGGGGCTCGGCTGTTGGGCACTGACAATTCCGTGGTGTTGTCGGGGAAATCA
TCGTCCTTTCCTTGGCTGCTCGCCTGTGTTGCCACCTGGATTCTGCGCGGGACGTCCTTCTGCTACGTCC
CTTCGGCCCTCAATCCAGCGGACCTTCCTTCCCGCGGCCTGCTGCCGGCTCTGCGGCCTCTTCCGCGTCT
TCGCCTTCGCCCTCAGACGAGTCGGATCTCCCTTTGGGCCGCCTCCCCGCATCGATACCGTCGACCTCGA
TCGAGACCTAGAAAAACATGGAGCAATCACAAGTAGCAATACAGCAGCTACCAATGCTGATTGTGCCTGG
CTAGAAGCACAAGAGGAGGAGGAGGTGGGTTTTCCAGTCACACCTCAGGTACCTTTAAGACCAATGACTT
ACAAGGCAGCTGTAGATCTTAGCCACTTTTTAAAAGAAAAGGGGGGACTGGAAGGGCTAATTCACTCCCA
ACGAAGACAAGATATCCTTGATCTGTGGATCTACCACACACAAGGCTACTTCCCTGATTGGCAGAACTAC
ACACCAGGGCCAGGGATCAGATATCCACTGACCTTTGGATGGTGCTACAAGCTAGTACCAGTTGAGCAAG
AGAAGGTAGAAGAAGCCAATGAAGGAGAGAACACCCGCTTGTTACACCCTGTGAGCCTGCATGGGATGGA
TGACCCGGAGAGAGAAGTATTAGAGTGGAGGTTTGACAGCCGCCTAGCATTTCATCACATGGCCCGAGAG
CTGCATCCGGACTGTACTGGGTCTCTCTGGTTAGACCAGATCTGAGCCTGGGAGCTCTCTGGCTAACTAG
GGAACCCACTGCTTAAGCCTCAATAAAGCTTGCCTTGAGTGCTTCAAGTAGTGTGTGCCCGTCTGTTGTG
TGACTCTGGTAACTAGAGATCCCTCAGACCCTTTTAGTCAGTGTGGAAAATCTCTAGCAGCATGTGAGCA
AAAGGCCAGCAAAAGGCCAGGAACCGTAAAAAGGCCGCGTTGCTGGCGTTTTTCCATAGGCTCCGCCCCC
CTGACGAGCATCACAAAAATCGACGCTCAAGTCAGAGGTGGCGAAACCCGACAGGACTATAAAGATACCA
GGCGTTTCCCCCTGGAAGCTCCCTCGTGCGCTCTCCTGTTCCGACCCTGCCGCTTACCGGATACCTGTCC
GCCTTTCTCCCTTCGGGAAGCGTGGCGCTTTCTCATAGCTCACGCTGTAGGTATCTCAGTTCGGTGTAGG
TCGTTCGCTCCAAGCTGGGCTGTGTGCACGAACCCCCCGTTCAGCCCGACCGCTGCGCCTTATCCGGTAA
CTATCGTCTTGAGTCCAACCCGGTAAGACACGACTTATCGCCACTGGCAGCAGCCACTGGTAACAGGATT
AGCAGAGCGAGGTATGTAGGCGGTGCTACAGAGTTCTTGAAGTGGTGGCCTAACTACGGCTACACTAGAA
GAACAGTATTTGGTATCTGCGCTCTGCTGAAGCCAGTTACCTTCGGAAAAAGAGTTGGTAGCTCTTGATC
CGGCAAACAAACCACCGCTGGTAGCGGTGGTTTTTTTGTTTGCAAGCAGCAGATTACGCGCAGAAAAAAA
GGATCTCAAGAAGATCCTTTGATCTTTTCTACGGGGTCTGACGCTCAGTGGAACGAAAACTCACGTTAAG
GGATTTTGGTCATGAGATTATCAAAAAGGATCTTCACCTAGATCCTTTTAAATTAAAAATGAAGTTTTAA
ATCAATCTAAAGTATATATGAGTAAACTTGGTCTGACAGTTACCAATGCTTAATCAGTGAGGCACCTATC
TCAGCGATCTGTCTATTTCGTTCATCCATAGTTGCCTGACTCCCCGTCGTGTAGATAACTACGATACGGG
AGGGCTTACCATCTGGCCCCAGTGCTGCAATGATACCGCGAGACCCACGCTCACCGGCTCCAGATTTATC
AGCAATAAACCAGCCAGCCGGAAGGGCCGAGCGCAGAAGTGGTCCTGCAACTTTATCCGCCTCCATCCAG
TCTATTAATTGTTGCCGGGAAGCTAGAGTAAGTAGTTCGCCAGTTAATAGTTTGCGCAACGTTGTTGCCA
TTGCTACAGGCATCGTGGTGTCACGCTCGTCGTTTGGTATGGCTTCATTCAGCTCCGGTTCCCAACGATC
AAGGCGAGTTACATGATCCCCCATGTTGTGCAAAAAAGCGGTTAGCTCCTTCGGTCCTCCGATCGTTGTC
AGAAGTAAGTTGGCCGCAGTGTTATCACTCATGGTTATGGCAGCACTGCATAATTCTCTTACTGTCATGC
CATCCGTAAGATGCTTTTCTGTGACTGGTGAGTACTCAACCAAGTCATTCTGAGAATAGTGTATGCGGCG
ACCGAGTTGCTCTTGCCCGGCGTCAATACGGGATAATACCGCGCCACATAGCAGAACTTTAAAAGTGCTC
ATCATTGGAAAACGTTCTTCGGGGCGAAAACTCTCAAGGATCTTACCGCTGTTGAGATCCAGTTCGATGT
AACCCACTCGTGCACCCAACTGATCTTCAGCATCTTTTACTTTCACCAGCGTTTCTGGGTGAGCAAAAAC
AGGAAGGCAAAATGCCGCAAAAAAGGGAATAAGGGCGACACGGAAATGTTGAATACTCATACTCTTCCTT
TTTCAATATTATTGAAGCATTTATCAGGGTTATTGTCTCATGAGCGGATACATATTTGAA
